Addgene plasmid #190240: pAAV-CamKII-DIO-hM4D(Gi)-mCherry
Purpose: Expresses iDREADD fused to mCherry flanked by DIO
Depositing lab: Young J Yoon. Depositing organization: Albert Einstein College of Medicine. Publication: Seizure-induced strengthening of a recurrent excitatory circuit in the dentate gyrus is proconvulsant. Nasrallah K, Frechou MA, Yoon YJ, Persaud S, Goncalves JT, Castillo PE. Proc Natl Acad Sci U S A. 2022 Aug 9;119(32):e2201151119. doi: 10.1073/pnas.2201151119. Epub 2022 Aug 5. PubMed 35930664.
Backbone
  Vector backbone: pAAV
  Backbone size w/o insert (bp): 5645
  Total vector size (bp): 7820
  Vector type: AAV
Growth in bacteria
  Bacterial resistance: Ampicillin, 100 μg/mL
  Growth temperature: 37°C
  Growth strain: NEB Stable
  Copy number: Low Copy
Gene/Insert
  Gene/Insert name: hM4D(Gi)-mCherry (alt name: iDREADD-mCherry)
  Species: H. sapiens (human)
  Insert size (bp): 2175
  Promoter: mouse CamKII alpha
  Tag / fusion protein: mCherry (C terminal on insert)
  Cloning method: Restriction Enzyme; 5′ cloning site Asc I (not destroyed); 3′ cloning site Nhe I (not destroyed)
  Sequencing primers: 5′ tcgtgtcgtgcctgagagcg; 3′ GCATTAAAGCAGCGTATCCACATAGC
Terms and licenses: Academic/Nonprofit Terms; Industry Terms: Not Available to Industry
How to cite: pAAV-CamKII-DIO-hM4D(Gi)-mCherry was a gift from Young J Yoon (Addgene plasmid # 190240 ; http://n2t.net/addgene:190240 ; RRID:Addgene_190240)
