[The description below was written by a language model from this plasmid's Addgene catalogue record and pLannotate feature annotations shown in this document.]
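Description:
pAAV-CamKII-DIO-hM4D(Gi)-mCherry is an adeno-associated virus transfer plasmid for Cre-dependent expression of an inhibitory DREADD in neurons. The expression cassette lies between AAV2 inverted terminal repeats, which allow it to be packaged into recombinant AAV particles. The left ITR is detected only as short fragments in the annotated sequence, whereas the right one is called in full. The bacterial portion of the plasmid carries a ColE1/pUC-type origin, an f1 phage origin and the β-lactamase gene for ampicillin selection. The catalogue entry lists the plasmid as low copy and names a recombination-deficient growth strain, as is usual for ITR-containing vectors. The catalogue gives a total size of 7,820 bp, slightly more than the 7,768 nt sequenced record used for annotation.

The payload is the human M4 muscarinic receptor (CHRM4) in its designer-receptor form, hM4D(Gi), fused at its C terminus to the red fluorescent protein mCherry. This fusion sits in reverse orientation downstream of the mouse CaMKIIα promoter and is bracketed by paired lox2272 and loxP sites in opposing orientations, the double-floxed inverted open reading frame (DIO) arrangement. Without Cre, only the antisense strand is transcribed. With Cre, recombination between the incompatible lox pairs flips the coding sequence into the sense orientation and locks it there. A WPRE and a human growth hormone polyadenylation signal follow the cassette to improve transcript stability and processing.

The CaMKIIα promoter, generally used to favour excitatory neurons, is combined here with the Cre requirement, so receptor expression depends on both. The Gi-coupled receptor allows chemogenetic silencing of those cells, with mCherry marking them. The associated publication concerns seizure-related excitatory circuitry in the dentate gyrus.
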