Features (pLannotate 1.2.2; 22 found; start..end, strand, type, name):
     12..39      +  repeat_region  AAV2 ITR (fragment): inverted terminal repeat of adeno-associated virus serotype 2 inverted
     68..95      +  repeat_region  AAV2 ITR (fragment): inverted terminal repeat of adeno-associated virus serotype 2 inverted
    145..1433    +  promoter       CaMKII promoter: promoter for the mouse calcium/calmodulin-dependent kinase II α subunit
   1446..1479    +  protein_bind   lox2272: Cre-mediated recombination occurs in the 8-bp core sequence (GGATACTT). lox2272 sites are compatible with each other, but incompatible with loxP or loxN sites (Lee and Saito, 1988). Cre recombinase
   1480..1529    -  intron         β-globin intron (fragment): internally truncated intron from human β-globin
   1530..1563    +  protein_bind   loxP: Cre-mediated recombination occurs in the 8-bp core sequence (GCATACAT). Cre recombinase
   1575..2282    -  CDS            mCherry: mCherry is a basic (constitutively fluorescent) red fluorescent protein published in 2004, derived from Discosoma sp.. It is reported to be a very rapidly-maturing monomer with low acid sensitivity.
   2304..3740    -  CDS            CHRM4: ACM4_HUMAN - Experimental evidence at protein level: Swiss-Prot protein existence level 1. The muscarinic acetylcholine receptor mediates various cellular responses, including inhibition of adenylate cyclase, breakdown of phosphoinositides and modulation of potassium channels through the action of G proteins. Primary transducing effect is inhibition of adenylate cyclase. From Homo sapiens (Human).
   3753..3786    -  protein_bind   lox2272: Cre-mediated recombination occurs in the 8-bp core sequence (GGATACTT). lox2272 sites are compatible with each other, but incompatible with loxP or loxN sites (Lee and Saito, 1988). Cre recombinase
   3787..3836    -  intron         β-globin intron (fragment): internally truncated intron from human β-globin
   3837..3870    -  protein_bind   loxP: Cre-mediated recombination occurs in the 8-bp core sequence (GCATACAT). Cre recombinase
   3871..3895    +  misc_feature   MCS (fragment): pBluescript multiple cloning site
   3895..4483    +  misc_feature   WPRE: woodchuck hepatitis virus posttranscriptional regulatory element
   4515..4991    +  polyA_signal   hGH poly(A) signal: human growth hormone polyadenylation signal
   5031..5171    +  repeat_region  AAV2 ITR: inverted terminal repeat of adeno-associated virus serotype 2 inverted
   5176..5227    -  misc_feature   bom (fragment): basis of mobility region from pBR322
   5246..5701    +  rep_origin     f1 ori (sequence partly withheld): f1 bacteriophage origin of replication; arrow indicates direction of (+) strand synthesis
   5702..5751    -  misc_feature   bom (fragment): basis of mobility region from pBR322
   5853..5888    -  CDS            rop (fragment): Rop protein, which maintains plasmids at low copy number; rop
   5983..6087    +  promoter       AmpR promoter: bla
   6088..6948    +  CDS            AmpR: β-lactamase; bla; confers resistance to ampicillin, carbenicillin, and related antibiotics
   7119..7707    +  rep_origin     ori: high-copy-number ColE1/pMB1/pBR322/pUC origin of replication
>Addgene plasmid #190240 | pAAV-CamKII-DIO-hM4D(Gi)-mCherry | addgene full sequence | sequence record 371325 | Addgene NGS Result
CCTGCAGGCAGCTGCGCGCTCGCTCGCTCACTGAGGCCGCCCGGGCGTCGGGCGACCTTTGGTCGCCCGG
CCTCAGTGAGCGAGCGAGCGCGCAGAGAGGGAGTGGCCAACTCCATCACTAGGGGTTCCTGCGGCCGCAC
GCGTCATTATGGCCTTAGGTCACTTCATCTCCATGGGGTTCTTCTTCTGATTTTCTAGAAAATGAGATGG
GGGTGCAGAGAGCTTCCTCAGTGACCTGCCCAGGGTCACATCAGAAATGTCAGAGCTAGAACTTGAACTC
AGATTACTAATCTTAAATTCCATGCCTTGGGGGCATGCAAGTACGATATACAGAAGGAGTGAACTCATTA
GGGCAGATGACCAATGAGTTTAGGAAAGAAGAGTCCAGGGCAGGGTACATCTACACCACCCGCCCAGCCC
TGGGTGAGTCCAGCCACGTTCACCTCATTATAGTTGCCTCTCTCCAGTCCTACCTTGACGGGAAGCACAA
GCAGAAACTGGGACAGGAGCCCCAGGAGACCAAATCTTCATGGTCCCTCTGGGAGGATGGGTGGGGAGAG
CTGTGGCAGAGGCCTCAGGAGGGGCCCTGCTGCTCAGTGGTGACAGATAGGGGTGAGAAAGCAGACAGAG
TCATTCCGTCAGCATTCTGGGTCTGTTTGGTACTTCTTCTCACGCTAAGGTGGCGGTGTGATATGCACAA
TGGCTAAAAAGCAGGGAGAGCTGGAAAGAAACAAGGACAGAGACAGAGGCCAAGTCAACCAGACCAATTC
CCAGAGGAAGCAAAGAAACCATTACAGAGACTACAAGGGGGAAGGGAAGGAGAGATGAATTAGCTTCCCC
TGTAAACCTTAGAACCCAGCTGTTGCCAGGGCAACGGGGCAATACCTGTCTCTTCAGAGGAGATGAAGTT
GCCAGGGTAACTACATCCTGTCTTTCTCAAGGACCATCCCAGAATGTGGCACCCACTAGCCGTTACCATA
GCAACTGCCTCTTTGCCCCACTTAATCCCATCCCGTCTGTTAAAAGGGCCCTATAGTTGGAGGTGGGGGA
GGTAGGAAGAGCGATGATCACTTGTGGACTAAGTTTGTTCGCATCCCCTTCTCCAACCCCCTCAGTACAT
CACCCTGGGGGAACAGGGTCCACTTGCTCCTGGGCCCACACAGTCCTGCAGTATTGTGTATATAAGGCCA
GGGCAAAGAGGAGCAGGTTTTAAAGTGAAAGGCAGGCAGGTGTTGGGGAGGCAGTTACCGGGGCAACGGG
AACAGGGCGTTTCGGAGGTGGTTGCCATGGGGACCTGGATGCTGACGAAGGCTCGCGAGGCTGTGAGCAG
CCACAGTGCCCTGCTCAGAAGCCCCAAGCTCGTCAGTCAAGCCGGTTCTCCGTTTGCACTCAGGAGCACG
GGCAGGCGAGTGGCCCCTAGTTCTGGGGGCAGCGTCGACTCCGGAATAACTTCGTATAGGATACTTTATA
CGAAGTTATGCAGAATGGTAGCTGGATTGTAGCTGCTATTAGCAATATGAAACCTCTTAATAACTTCGTA
TAGCATACATTATACGAAGTTATGGCGCGCCTTACTTGTACAGCTCGTCCATGCCGCCGGTGGAGTGGCG
GCCCTCGGCGCGTTCGTACTGTTCCACGATGGTGTAGTCCTCGTTGTGGGAGGTGATGTCCAACTTGATG
TTGACGTTGTAGGCGCCGGGCAGCTGCACGGGCTTCTTGGCCTTGTAGGTGGTCTTGACCTCAGCGTCGT
AGTGGCCGCCGTCCTTCAGCTTCAGCCTCTGCTTGATCTCGCCCTTCAGGGCGCCGTCCTCGGGGTACAT
CCGCTCGGAGGAGGCCTCCCAGCCCATGGTCTTCTTCTGCATTACGGGGCCGTCGGAGGGGAAGTTGGTG
CCGCGCAGCTTCACCTTGTAGATGAACTCGCCGTCCTGCAGGGAGGAGTCCTGGGTCACGGTCACCACGC
CGCCGTCCTCGAAGTTCATCACGCGCTCCCACTTGAAGCCCTCGGGGAAGGACAGCTTCAAGTAGTCGGG
GATGTCGGCGGGGTGCTTCACGTAGGCCTTGGAGCCGTACATGAACTGAGGGGACAGGATGTCCCAGGCG
AAGGGCAGGGGGCCACCCTTGGTCACCTTCAGCTTGGCGGTCTGGGTGCCCTCGTAGGGGCGGCCCTCGC
CCTCGCCCTCGATCTCGAACTCGTGGCCGTTCACGGAGCCCTCCATGTGCACCTTGAAGCGCATGAACTC
CTTGATGATGGCCATGTTATCCTCCTCGCCCTTGCTCACCATGGTGGCGACCGGTGGATCCCGCCTGGCA
GTGCCGATGTTCCGATACTGGCACAGCAGCAGGTGCCGGAAGGTCTTTTTAAAGGTGGCGTTGCACAGAG
CATAGCAGGCAGGGTTGATGGTGCTGTTGACGTAGCAGAGCCAGTAGCCAATGGACCACACCGTGTCAGG
GATGCAGCTCTGGCAGAAGGTGTTCACCAGGACCATGACGTTGTAGGGCGTCCAGGTGAGGATGAAGGCC
AGCAGAATGGCAAAGATCGTTCGTGTCACTTTGCGCTCCCGGGCCGCCATCTGCCGCTTCTTGCGCACCT
GGTTGCGAGCGATGCTGGCGAACTTGCGGGCCACGTTGGCCGCAGGGCGCATGCCAGCCGGCGTGGCAGG
CACAATCTCAATGGCTGTCACACACTCATTGCCTGTCTGCTTCGTCACAATCTGGATCTTGGACCATCTG
GAGGCTGGGTTGAGGGCCCGCGGCTGCAGGGGAGGGGCGGGCATGGCGGGCGTGGTGGCCTCTGTGGTGG
ACAGCTCTGTGGCTGGGCGTTCCTTGGTGTTCTGGGTGGCACTGCCTGAGCTGGACTCATTGGAAGTGTC
CTTATCAGCCACGGGGCGCGGTGGCGGTGGCAGCGCTGGCGGGGGGGCCTCCTCCAGCTTGCCATTGCGC
AGCTCCTCCCGGGCGGCCTCCCCGGGCGGGGGCTTCTTGACGCTCTGCTTCATTAGTGGGCTCTTGAGGA
AGGCCAGCGTCTTGGCTTTCTTCTCCTTCGGGCCCTCGGGCCGGTGCTTGTGGACTCGGCTGCGACTGGC
CAGGGAGATGTGGATGTACAGCACCGTCATGATGACCACAGGCAGGTAGAAGCCAGCAATGGCTGTGCCA
AAGGTCACTGCTGGGTTGGACAGGAACTGGATGAAGCACTGGTTGTCGGGCACCGTCCGCTTACCCACCA
CAAACTGCCAGAACAAGATGGCAGGCGCCCAGAGCACGAAGGACAGTACCCAGGCAGCAGCAATCATGAG
GCCTGCCATCTTGGTGGTGCGCCGGGCAGGGTAGGTGAGAGGCTTGGTGACGCAGAAGTAGCGGTCAAAG
CTGATGATGAGAAGGTTCATGACGGAGGCGTTGCTCACCACGCAGTCCAGGGCCAGCCACAGGTCGCAGA
CCACGGCGCCCAGGGGCCAGTAGCCCTTGATGATGTACACGGTGTAGAGGTTCATGGAGAAGGCGCCTAT
GATGAGATCAGCACACGCCAGGCTGAAGAGGAAGTAGTTGTTGACTGTCTGCAGCTGCCTGTTGACCTTG
ATGGACAGCATCACCAGGATGTTGCCCACGACAGTCACCAGGCTCAGGGAGCCTGTCACTGTGGCAATGA
AGACCATTTCCACCGTCTCATAGCGATTGTGGGATGATGACGTGACCAGGCGCACGGACTGATTGCCCGA
GCTGCCATTGACAGGTGTGAAGTTGGCCATGGTGGCGCTAGCATAACTTCGTATAAAGTATCCTATACGA
AGTTATTTGCCTTAACCCAGAAATTATCACTGTTATTCTTTAGAATGGTGCAAAGAATAACTTCGTATAA
TGTATGCTATACGAAGTTATGAATTCGATATCAAGCTTATCGATAATCAACCTCTGGATTACAAAATTTG
TGAAAGATTGACTGGTATTCTTAACTATGTTGCTCCTTTTACGCTATGTGGATACGCTGCTTTAATGCCT
TTGTATCATGCTATTGCTTCCCGTATGGCTTTCATTTTCTCCTCCTTGTATAAATCCTGGTTGCTGTCTC
TTTATGAGGAGTTGTGGCCCGTTGTCAGGCAACGTGGCGTGGTGTGCACTGTGTTTGCTGACGCAACCCC
CACTGGTTGGGGCATTGCCACCACCTGTCAGCTCCTTTCCGGGACTTTCGCTTTCCCCCTCCCTATTGCC
ACGGCGGAACTCATCGCCGCCTGCCTTGCCCGCTGCTGGACAGGGGCTCGGCTGTTGGGCACTGACAATT
CCGTGGTGTTGTCGGGGAAATCATCGTCCTTTCCTTGGCTGCTCGCCTATGTTGCCACCTGGATTCTGCG
CGGGACGTCCTTCTGCTACGTCCCTTCGGCCCTCAATCCAGCGGACCTTCCTTCCCGCGGCCTGCTGCCG
GCTCTGCGGCCTCTTCCGCGTCTTCGCCTTCGCCCTCAGACGAGTCGGATCTCCCTTTGGGCCGCCTCCC
CGCATCGATACCGAGCGCTGCTCGAGAGATCTACGGGTGGCATCCCTGTGACCCCTCCCCAGTGCCTCTC
CTGGCCCTGGAAGTTGCCACTCCAGTGCCCACCAGCCTTGTCCTAATAAAATTAAGTTGCATCATTTTGT
CTGACTAGGTGTCCTTCTATAATATTATGGGGTGGAGGGGGGTGGTATGGAGCAAGGGGCAAGTTGGGAA
GACAACCTGTAGGGCCTGCGGGGTCTATTGGGAACCAAGCTGGAGTGCAGTGGCACAATCTTGGCTCACT
GCAATCTCCGCCTCCTGGGTTCAAGCGATTCTCCTGCCTCAGCCTCCCGAGTTGTTGGGATTCCAGGCAT
GCATGACCAGGCTCAGCTAATTTTTGTTTTTTTGGTAGAGACGGGGTTTCACCATATTGGCCAGGCTGGT
CTCCAACTCCTAATCTCAGGTGATCTACCCACCTTGGCCTCCCAAATTGCTGGGATTACAGGCGTGAACC
ACTGCTCCCTTCCCTGTCCTTCTGATTTTGTAGGTAACCACGTGCGGACCGAGCGGCCGCAGGAACCCCT
AGTGATGGAGTTGGCCACTCCCTCTCTGCGCGCTCGCTCGCTCACTGAGGCCGGGCGACCAAAGGTCGCC
CGACGCCCGGGCTTTGCCCGGGCGGCCTCAGTGAGCGAGCGAGCGCGCAGCTGCCTGCAGGGGCGCCTGA
TGCGGTATTTTCTCCTTACGCATCTGTGCGGTATTTCACACCGCATA
[95 nt withheld, positions 5228-5322]
T
[46 nt withheld, positions 5324-5369]
C
[141 nt withheld, positions 5371-5511]
CCTTTGACGTTGGAGTCCACGTTCTTT
[37 nt withheld, positions 5539-5575]
ACTCTATCTCGGGCTATTCTTTTGATTTATAAGGGATTTTGCCGATTTCGGTCTATTGGTTAAAAAATGA
GCTGATTTAACAAAAATTTAACGCGAATTTTAACAAAATATTAACGTTTACAATTTTATGGTGCACTCTC
AGTACAATCTGCTCTGATGCCGCATAGTTAAGCCAGCCCCGACACCCGCCAACACCCGCTGACGCGCCCT
GACGGGCTTGTCTGCTCCCGGCATCCGCTTACAGACAAGCTGTGACCGTCTCCGGGAGCTGCATGTGTCA
GAGGTTTTCACCGTCATCACCGAAACGCGCGAGACGAAAGGGCCTCGTGATACGCCTATTTTTATAGGTT
AATGTCATGATAATAATGGTTTCTTAGACGTCAGGTGGCACTTTTCGGGGAAATGTGCGCGGAACCCCTA
TTTGTTTATTTTTCTAAATACATTCAAATATGTATCCGCTCATGAGACAATAACCCTGATAAATGCTTCA
ATAATATTGAAAAAGGAAGAGTATGAGTATTCAACATTTCCGTGTCGCCCTTATTCCCTTTTTTGCGGCA
TTTTGCCTTCCTGTTTTTGCTCACCCAGAAACGCTGGTGAAAGTAAAAGATGCTGAAGATCAGTTGGGTG
CACGAGTGGGTTACATCGAACTGGATCTCAACAGCGGTAAGATCCTTGAGAGTTTTCGCCCCGAAGAACG
TTTTCCAATGATGAGCACTTTTAAAGTTCTGCTATGTGGCGCGGTATTATCCCGTATTGACGCCGGGCAA
GAGCAACTCGGTCGCCGCATACACTATTCTCAGAATGACTTGGTTGAGTACTCACCAGTCACAGAAAAGC
ATCTTACGGATGGCATGACAGTAAGAGAATTATGCAGTGCTGCCATAACCATGAGTGATAACACTGCGGC
CAACTTACTTCTGACAACGATCGGAGGACCGAAGGAGCTAACCGCTTTTTTGCACAACATGGGGGATCAT
GTAACTCGCCTTGATCGTTGGGAACCGGAGCTGAATGAAGCCATACCAAACGACGAGCGTGACACCACGA
TGCCTGTAGCAATGGCAACAACGTTGCGCAAACTATTAACTGGCGAACTACTTACTCTAGCTTCCCGGCA
ACAATTAATAGACTGGATGGAGGCGGATAAAGTTGCAGGACCACTTCTGCGCTCGGCCCTTCCGGCTGGC
TGGTTTATTGCTGATAAATCTGGAGCCGGTGAGCGTGGGTCTCGCGGTATCATTGCAGCACTGGGGCCAG
ATGGTAAGCCCTCCCGTATCGTAGTTATCTACACGACGGGGAGTCAGGCAACTATGGATGAACGAAATAG
ACAGATCGCTGAGATAGGTGCCTCACTGATTAAGCATTGGTAACTGTCAGACCAAGTTTACTCATATATA
CTTTAGATTGATTTAAAACTTCATTTTTAATTTAAAAGGATCTAGGTGAAGATCCTTTTTGATAATCTCA
TGACCAAAATCCCTTAACGTGAGTTTTCGTTCCACTGAGCGTCAGACCCCGTAGAAAAGATCAAAGGATC
TTCTTGAGATCCTTTTTTTCTGCGCGTAATCTGCTGCTTGCAAACAAAAAAACCACCGCTACCAGCGGTG
GTTTGTTTGCCGGATCAAGAGCTACCAACTCTTTTTCCGAAGGTAACTGGCTTCAGCAGAGCGCAGATAC
CAAATACTGTTCTTCTAGTGTAGCCGTAGTTAGGCCACCACTTCAAGAACTCTGTAGCACCGCCTACATA
CCTCGCTCTGCTAATCCTGTTACCAGTGGCTGCTGCCAGTGGCGATAAGTCGTGTCTTACCGGGTTGGAC
TCAAGACGATAGTTACCGGATAAGGCGCAGCGGTCGGGCTGAACGGGGGGTTCGTGCACACAGCCCAGCT
TGGAGCGAACGACCTACACCGAACTGAGATACCTACAGCGTGAGCTATGAGAAAGCGCCACGCTTCCCGA
AGGGAGAAAGGCGGACAGGTATCCGGTAAGCGGCAGGGTCGGAACAGGAGAGCGCACGAGGGAGCTTCCA
GGGGGAAACGCCTGGTATCTTTATAGTCCTGTCGGGTTTCGCCACCTCTGACTTGAGCGTCGATTTTTGT
GATGCTCGTCAGGGGGGCGGAGCCTATGGAAAAACGCCAGCAACGCGGCCTTTTTACGGTTCCTGGCCTT
TTGCTGGCCTTTTGCTCACATGT
